>Addgene plasmid #189557 | pSCM167.2-Venus-VF-hADAM10(aa551-654) | addgene full sequence | sequence record 374394 | Addgene NGS Result
GGCCTCCGCGCCGGGTTTTGGCGCCTCCCGCGGGCGCCCCCCTCCTCACGGCGAGCGCTGCCACGTCAGA
CGAAGGGCGCAGCGAGCGTCCTGATCCTTCCGCCCGGACGCTCAGGACAGCGGCCCGCTGCTCATAAGAC
TCGGCCTTAGAACCCCAGTATCAGCAGAAGGACATTTTAGGACGGGACTTGGGTGACTCTAGGGCACTGG
TTTTCTTTCCAGAGAGCGGAACAGGCGAGGAAAAGTAGTCCCTTCTCGGCGATTCTGCGGAGGGATCTCC
GTGGGGCGGTGAACGCCGATGATTATATAAGGACGCGCCGGGTGTGGCACAGCTAGTTCCGTCGCAGCCG
GGATTTGGGTCGCGGTTCTTGTTTGTGGATCGCTGTGATCGTCACTTGGTGAGTAGCGGGCTGCTGGGCT
GGCCGGGGCTTTCGTGGCCGCCGGGCCGCTCGGTGGGACGGAAGCGTGTGGAGAGACCGCCAAGGGCTGT
AGTCTGGGTCCGCGAGCAAGGTTGCCCTGAACTGGGGGTTGGGGGGAGCGCAGCAAAATGGCGGCTGTTC
CCGAGTCTTGAATGGAAGACGCTTGTGAGGCGGGCTGTGAGGTCGTTGAAACAAGGTGGGGGGCATGGTG
GGCGGCAAGAACCCAAGGTCTTGAGGCCTTCGCTAATGCGGGAAAGCTCTTATTCGGGTGAGATGGGCTG
GGGCACCATCTGGGGACCCTGACGTGAAGTTTGTCACTGACTGGAGAACTCGGTTTGTCGTCTGTTGCGG
GGGCGGCAGTTATGGCGGTGCCGTTGGGCAGTGCACCCGTACCTTTGGGAGCGCGCGCCCTCGTCGTGTC
GTGACGTCACCCGTTCTGTTGGCTTATAATGCAGGGTGGGGCCACCTGCCGGTAGGTGTGCGGTAGGCTT
TTCTCCGTCGCAGGACGCAGGGTTCGGGCCTAGGGTAGGCTCTCCTGAATCGACAGGCGCCGGACCTCTG
GTGAGGGGAGGGATAAGTGAGGCGTCAGTTTCTTTGGTCGGTTTTATGTACCTATCTTCTTAAGTAGCTG
AAGCTCCGGTTTTGAACTATGCGCTCGGGGTTGGCGAGTGTGTTTTGTGAAGTTTTTTAGGCACCTTTTG
AAATGTAATCATTTGGGTCAATATGTAATTTTCAGTGTTAGACTAGTAAATTGTCCGCTAAATTCTGGCC
GTTTTTGGCTTTTTTGTTAGACGAAGCTTGGGCTGCAGGTCGACTCTAGAGGATCCAGTTCTCTCTGGCT
AACTAGAGAACCCACTGCTTACTGGCTTATCGAAATTAATACGACTCACTATAGGGAGACCCAAGCTTAC
CATGGTGAGCAAGGGCGAGGAGCTGTTCACCGGGGTGGTGCCCATCCTGGTCGAGCTGGACGGCGACGTA
AACGGCCACAAGTTCAGCGTGTCCGGCGAGGGCGAGGGCGATGCCACCTACGGCAAGCTGACCCTGAAGC
TGATCTGCACCACCGGCAAGCTGCCCGTGCCCTGGCCCACCCTCGTGACCACCCTGGGCTACGGCCTGCA
GTGCTTCGCCCGCTACCCCGACCACATGAAGCAGCACGACTTCTTCAAGTCCGCCATGCCCGAAGGCTAC
GTCCAGGAGCGCACCATCTTCTTCAAGGACGACGGCAACTACAAGACCCGCGCCGAGGTGAAGTTCGAGG
GCGACACCCTGGTGAACCGCATCGAGCTGAAGGGCATCGACTTCAAGGAGGACGGCAACATCCTGGGGCA
CAAGCTGGAGTACAACTACAACAGCCACAACGTCTATATCACCGCCGACAAGCAGAAGAACGGCATCAAG
GCCAACTTCAAGATCCGCCACAACATCGAGGACGGCGGCGTGCAGCTCGCCGACCACTACCAGCAGAACA
CCCCCATCGGCGACGGCCCCGTGCTGCTGCCCGACAACCACTACCTGAGCTACCAGTCCGCCCTGAGCAA
AGACCCCAACGAGAAGCGCGATCACATGGTCCTGCTGGAGTTCGTGACCGCCGCCGGGATCACTCTCGGC
ATGGACGAGCTGTACAAGGGAGGGGGTGGATCTGGAGGGGGTGGATCTAAGCTTATGGACTACAAGGACG
ACGATGACAAGGGTGGTGGATCCGAATTATCAACAAGTTTGTACAAAAAAGCAGGCTTCGAAGGAGATAG
AACCATGGCCAACTTCACAGACTGTAATAGGCATACACAAGTGTGCATTAATGGGCAATGTGCAGGTTCT
ATCTGTGAGAAATATGGCTTAGAGGAGTGTACGTGTGCCAGTTCTGATGGCAAAGATGATAAAGAATTAT
GCCATGTATGCTGTATGAAGAAAATGGACCCATCAACTTGTGCCAGTACAGGGTCTGTGCAGTGGAGTAG
GCACTTCAGTGGTCGAACCATCACCCTGCAACCTGGATCCCCTTGCAACGATTTTAGAGGTTACTGTGAT
GTCTTCATGCGGTGCAGATTAGTAGATGCTGATGGTCCTCTAAACCCAGCTTTCTTGTACAAAGTGGTTG
ATCTAGAGGGCCCTATTCTATAGTGTCACCTAAATGCTAGAGAACCTCGAGGGCGCGCCGAATTCGATAT
CAAGCTTATCGATAATCAACCTCTGGATTACAAAATTTGTGAAAGATTGACTGGTATTCTTAACTATGTT
GCTCCTTTTACGCTATGTGGATACGCTGCTTTAATGCCTTTGTATCATGCTATTGCTTCCCGTATGGCTT
TCATTTTCTCCTCCTTGTATAAATCCTGGTTGCTGTCTCTTTATGAGGAGTTGTGGCCCGTTGTCAGGCA
ACGTGGCGTGGTGTGCACTGTGTTTGCTGACGCAACCCCCACTGGTTGGGGCATTGCCACCACCTGTCAG
CTCCTTTCCGGGACTTTCGCTTTCCCCCTCCCTATTGCCACGGCGGAACTCATCGCCGCCTGCCTTGCCC
GCTGCTGGACAGGGGCTCGGCTGTTGGGCACTGACAATTCCGTGGTGTTGTCGGGGAAATCATCGTCCTT
TCCTTGGCTGCTCGCCTGTGTTGCCACCTGGATTCTGCGCGGGACGTCCTTCTGCTACGTCCCTTCGGCC
CTCAATCCAGCGGACCTTCCTTCCCGCGGCCTGCTGCCGGCTCTGCGGCCTCTTCCGCGTCTTCGCCTTC
GCCCTCAGACGAGTCGGATCTCCCTTTGGGCCGCCTCCCCGCATCGATACCGTCGACCTCGAGACCTAGA
AAAACATGGAGCAATCACAAGTAGCAATACAGCAGCTACCAATGCTGATTGTGCCTGGCTAGAAGCACAA
GAGGAGGAGGAGGTGGGTTTTCCAGTCACACCTCAGGTACCTTTAAGACCAATGACTTACAAGGCAGCTG
TAGATCTTAGCCACTTTTTAAAAGAAAAGGGGGGACTGGAAGGGCTAATTCACTCCCAACGAAGACAAGA
TATCCTTGATCTGTGGATCTACCACACACAAGGCTACTTCCCTGATTGGCAGAACTACACACCAGGGCCA
GGGATCAGATATCCACTGACCTTTGGATGGTGCTACAAGCTAGTACCAGTTGAGCAAGAGAAGGTAGAAG
AAGCCAATGAAGGAGAGAACACCCGCTTGTTACACCCTGTGAGCCTGCATGGGATGGATGACCCGGAGAG
AGAAGTATTAGAGTGGAGGTTTGACAGCCGCCTAGCATTTCATCACATGGCCCGAGAGCTGCATCCGGAC
TGTACTGGGTCTCTCTGGTTAGACCAGATCTGAGCCTGGGAGCTCTCTGGCTAACTAGGGAACCCACTGC
TTAAGCCTCAATAAAGCTTGCCTTGAGTGCTTCAAGTAGTGTGTGCCCGTCTGTTGTGTGACTCTGGTAA
CTAGAGATCCCTCAGACCCTTTTAGTCAGTGTGGAAAATCTCTAGCAGGGCCCGTTTAAACCCGCTGATC
AGCCTCGACTGTGCCTTCTAGTTGCCAGCCATCTGTTGTTTGCCCCTCCCCCGTGCCTTCCTTGACCCTG
GAAGGTGCCACTCCCACTGTCCTTTCCTAATAAAATGAGGAAATTGCATCGCATTGTCTGAGTAGGTGTC
ATTCTATTCTGGGGGGTGGGGTGGGGCAGGACAGCAAGGGGGAGGATTGGGAAGACAATAGCAGGCATGC
TGGGGATGCGGTGGGCTCTATGGCTTCTGAGGCGGAAAGAACCAGCTGGGGCTCTAGGGGGTATCCCC
[124 nt withheld, positions 4199-4322]
C
[91 nt withheld, positions 4324-4414]
A
[49 nt withheld, positions 4416-4464]
CCTTTGACGTTGGAGTCCACGTTCTTT
[37 nt withheld, positions 4492-4528]
ACCCTATCTCGGTCTATTCTTTTGATTTATAAGGGATTTTGCCGATTTCGGCCTATTGGTTAAAAAATGA
GCTGATTTAACAAAAATTTAACGCGAATTAATTCTGTGGAATGTGTGTCAGTTAGGGTGTGGAAAGTCCC
CAGGCTCCCCAGCAGGCAGAAGTATGCAAAGCATGCATCTCAATTAGTCAGCAACCAGGTGTGGAAAGTC
CCCAGGCTCCCCAGCAGGCAGAAGTATGCAAAGCATGCATCTCAATTAGTCAGCAACCATAGTCCCGCCC
CTAACTCCGCCCATCCCGCCCCTAACTCCGCCCAGTTCCGCCCATTCTCCGCCCCATGGCTGACTAATTT
TTTTTATTTATGCAGAGGCCGAGGCCGCCTCTGCCTCTGAGCTATTCCAGAAGTAGTGAGGAGGCTTTTT
TGGAGGCCTAGGCTTTTGCAAAAAGCTCCCGGGAGCTTGTATATCCATTTTCGGATCTGATCAGCACGTG
TTGACAATTAATCATCGGCATAGTATATCGGCATAGTATAATACGACAAGGTGAGGAACTAAACCATGGC
CAAGTTGACCAGTGCCGTTCCGGTGCTCACCGCGCGCGACGTCGCCGGAGCGGTCGAGTTCTGGACCGAC
CGGCTCGGGTTCTCCCGGGACTTCGTGGAGGACGACTTCGCCGGTGTGGTCCGGGACGACGTGACCCTGT
TCATCAGCGCGGTCCAGGACCAGGTGGTGCCGGACAACACCCTGGCCTGGGTGTGGGTGCGCGGCCTGGA
CGAGCTGTACGCCGAGTGGTCGGAGGTCGTGTCCACGAACTTCCGGGACGCCTCCGGGCCGGCCATGACC
GAGATCGGCGAGCAGCCGTGGGGGCGGGAGTTCGCCCTGCGCGACCCGGCCGGCAACTGCGTGCACTTCG
TGGCCGAGGAGCAGGACTGACACGTGCTACGAGATTTCGATTCCACCGCCGCCTTCTATGAAAGGTTGGG
CTTCGGAATCGTTTTCCGGGACGCCGGCTGGATGATCCTCCAGCGCGGGGATCTCATGCTGGAGTTCTTC
GCCCACCCCAACTTGTTTATTGCAGCTTATAATGGTTACAAATAAAGCAATAGCATCACAAATTTCACAA
ATAAAGCATTTTTTTCACTGCATTCTAGTTGTGGTTTGTCCAAACTCATCAATGTATCTTATCATGTCTG
TATACCGTCGACCTCTAGCTAGAGCTTGGCGTAATCATGGTCATAGCTGTTTCCTGTGTGAAATTGTTAT
CCGCTCACAATTCCACACAACATACGAGCCGGAAGCATAAAGTGTAAAGCCTGGGGTGCCTAATGAGTGA
GCTAACTCACATTAATTGCGTTGCGCTCACTGCCCGCTTTCCAGTCGGGAAACCTGTCGTGCCAGCTGCA
TTAATGAATCGGCCAACGCGCGGGGAGAGGCGGTTTGCGTATTGGGCGCTCTTCCGCTTCCTCGCTCACT
GACTCGCTGCGCTCGGTCGTTCGGCTGCGGCGAGCGGTATCAGCTCACTCAAAGGCGGTAATACGGTTAT
CCACAGAATCAGGGGATAACGCAGGAAAGAACATGTGAGCAAAAGGCCAGCAAAAGGCCAGGAACCGTAA
AAAGGCCGCGTTGCTGGCGTTTTTCCATAGGCTCCGCCCCCCTGACGAGCATCACAAAAATCGACGCTCA
AGTCAGAGGTGGCGAAACCCGACAGGACTATAAAGATACCAGGCGTTTCCCCCTGGAAGCTCCCTCGTGC
GCTCTCCTGTTCCGACCCTGCCGCTTACCGGATACCTGTCCGCCTTTCTCCCTTCGGGAAGCGTGGCGCT
TTCTCATAGCTCACGCTGTAGGTATCTCAGTTCGGTGTAGGTCGTTCGCTCCAAGCTGGGCTGTGTGCAC
GAACCCCCCGTTCAGCCCGACCGCTGCGCCTTATCCGGTAACTATCGTCTTGAGTCCAACCCGGTAAGAC
ACGACTTATCGCCACTGGCAGCAGCCACTGGTAACAGGATTAGCAGAGCGAGGTATGTAGGCGGTGCTAC
AGAGTTCTTGAAGTGGTGGCCTAACTACGGCTACACTAGAAGAACAGTATTTGGTATCTGCGCTCTGCTG
AAGCCAGTTACCTTCGGAAAAAGAGTTGGTAGCTCTTGATCCGGCAAACAAACCACCGCTGGTAGCGGTG
GTTTTTTTGTTTGCAAGCAGCAGATTACGCGCAGAAAAAAAGGATCTCAAGAAGATCCTTTGATCTTTTC
TACGGGGTCTGACGCTCAGTGGAACGAAAACTCACGTTAAGGGATTTTGGTCATGAGATTATCAAAAAGG
ATCTTCACCTAGATCCTTTTAAATTAAAAATGAAGTTTTAAATCAATCTAAAGTATATATGAGTAAACTT
GGTCTGACAGTTACCAATGCTTAATCAGTGAGGCACCTATCTCAGCGATCTGTCTATTTCGTTCATCCAT
AGTTGCCTGACTCCCCGTCGTGTAGATAACTACGATACGGGAGGGCTTACCATCTGGCCCCAGTGCTGCA
ATGATACCGCGAGACCCACGCTCACCGGCTCCAGATTTATCAGCAATAAACCAGCCAGCCGGAAGGGCCG
AGCGCAGAAGTGGTCCTGCAACTTTATCCGCCTCCATCCAGTCTATTAATTGTTGCCGGGAAGCTAGAGT
AAGTAGTTCGCCAGTTAATAGTTTGCGCAACGTTGTTGCCATTGCTACAGGCATCGTGGTGTCACGCTCG
TCGTTTGGTATGGCTTCATTCAGCTCCGGTTCCCAACGATCAAGGCGAGTTACATGATCCCCCATGTTGT
GCAAAAAAGCGGTTAGCTCCTTCGGTCCTCCGATCGTTGTCAGAAGTAAGTTGGCCGCAGTGTTATCACT
CATGGTTATGGCAGCACTGCATAATTCTCTTACTGTCATGCCATCCGTAAGATGCTTTTCTGTGACTGGT
GAGTACTCAACCAAGTCATTCTGAGAATAGTGTATGCGGCGACCGAGTTGCTCTTGCCCGGCGTCAATAC
GGGATAATACCGCGCCACATAGCAGAACTTTAAAAGTGCTCATCATTGGAAAACGTTCTTCGGGGCGAAA
ACTCTCAAGGATCTTACCGCTGTTGAGATCCAGTTCGATGTAACCCACTCGTGCACCCAACTGATCTTCA
GCATCTTTTACTTTCACCAGCGTTTCTGGGTGAGCAAAAACAGGAAGGCAAAATGCCGCAAAAAAGGGAA
TAAGGGCGACACGGAAATGTTGAATACTCATACTCTTCCTTTTTCAATATTATTGAAGCATTTATCAGGG
TTATTGTCTCATGAGCGGATACATATTTGAATGTATTTAGAAAAATAAACAAATAGGGGTTCCGCGCACA
TTTCCCCGAAAAGTGCCACCTGACGTCGACGGATCGGGAGATCTCCCGATCCCCTATGGTGCACTCTCAG
TACAATCTGCTCTGATGCCGCATAGTTAAGCCAGTATCTGCTCCCTGCTTGTGTGTTGGAGGTCGCTGAG
TAGTGCGCGAGCAAAATTTAAGCTACAACAAGGCAAGGCTTGACCGACAATTGCATGAAGAATCTGCTTA
GGGTTAGGCGTTTTGCGCTGCTTCGCGATGTACGGGCCAGATATACGCGTTGACATTGATTATTGACTAG
TTATTAATAGTAATCAATTACGGGGTCATTAGTTCATAGCCCATATATGGAGTTCCGCGTTACATAACTT
ACGGTAAATGGCCCGCCTGGCTGACCGCCCAACGACCCCCGCCCATTGACGTCAATAATGACGTATGTTC
CCATAGTAACGCCAATAGGGACTTTCCATTGACGTCAATGGGTGGAGTATTTACGGTAAACTGCCCACTT
GGCAGTACATCAAGTGTATCATATGCCAAGTACGCCCCCTATTGACGTCAATGACGGTAAATGGCCCGCC
TGGCATTATGCCCAGTACATGACCTTATGGGACTTTCCTACTTGGCAGTACATCTACGTATTAGTCATCG
CTATTACCATGGTGATGCGGTTTTGGCAGTACATCAATGGGCGTGGATAGCGGTTTGACTCACGGGGATT
TCCAAGTCTCCACCCCATTGACGTCAATGGGAGTTTGTTTTGGCACCAAAATCAACGGGACTTTCCAAAA
TGTCGTAACAACTCCGCCCCATTGACGCAAATGGGCGGTAGGCGTGTACGGTGGGAGGTCTATATAAGCA
GCGCGTTTTGCCTGTACTGGGTCTCTCTGGTTAGACCAGATCTGAGCCTGGGAGCTCTCTGGCTAACTAG
GGAACCCACTGCTTAAGCCTCAATAAAGCTTGCCTTGAGTGCTTCAAGTAGTGTGTGCCCGTCTGTTGTG
TGACTCTGGTAACTAGAGATCCCTCAGACCCTTTTAGTCAGTGTGGAAAATCTCTAGCAGTGGCGCCCGA
ACAGGGACTTGAAAGCGAAAGGGAAACCAGAGGAGCTCTCTCGACGCAGGACTCGGCTTGCTGAAGCGCG
CACGGCAAGAGGCGAGGGGCGGCGACTGGTGAGTACGCCAAAAATTTTGACTAGCGGAGGCTAGAAGGAG
AGAGATGGGTGCGAGAGCGTCAGTATTAAGCGGGGGAGAATTAGATCGCGATGGGAAAAAATTCGGTTAA
GGCCAGGGGGAAAGAAAAAATATAAATTAAAACATATAGTATGGGCAAGCAGGGAGCTAGAACGATTCGC
AGTTAATCCTGGCCTGTTAGAAACATCAGAAGGCTGTAGACAAATACTGGGACAGCTACAACCATCCCTT
CAGACAGGATCAGAAGAACTTAGATCATTATATAATACAGTAGCAACCCTCTATTGTGTGCATCAAAGGA
TAGAGATAAAAGACACCAAGGAAGCTTTAGACAAGATAGAGGAAGAGCAAAACAAAAGTAAGACCACCGC
ACAGCAAGCGGCCGCTGATCTTCAGACCTGGAGGAGGAGATATGAGGGACAATTGGAGAAGTGAATTATA
TAAATATAAAGTAGTAAAAATTGAACCATTAGGAGTAGCACCCACCAAGGCAAAGAGAAGAGTGGTGCAG
AGAGAAAAAAGAGCAGTGGGAATAGGAGCTTTGTTCCTTGGGTTCTTGGGAGCAGCAGGAAGCACTATGG
GCGCAGCGTCAATGACGCTGACGGTACAGGCCAGACAATTATTGTCTGGTATAGTGCAGCAGCAGAACAA
TTTGCTGAGGGCTATTGAGGCGCAACAGCATCTGTTGCAACTCACAGTCTGGGGCATCAAGCAGCTCCAG
GCAAGAATCCTGGCTGTGGAAAGATACCTAAAGGATCAACAGCTCCTGGGGATTTGGGGTTGCTCTGGAA
AACTCATTTGCACCACTGCTGTGCCTTGGAATGCTAGTTGGAGTAATAAATCTCTGGAACAGATTTGGAA
TCACACGACCTGGATGGAGTGGGACAGAGAAATTAACAATTACACAAGCTTAATACACTCCTTAATTGAA
GAATCGCAAAACCAGCAAGAAAAGAATGAACAAGAATTATTGGAATTAGATAAATGGGCAAGTTTGTGGA
ATTGGTTTAACATAACAAATTGGCTGTGGTATATAAAATTATTCATAATGATAGTAGGAGGCTTGGTAGG
TTTAAGAATAGTTTTTGCTGTACTTTCTATAGTGAATAGAGTTAGGCAGGGATATTCACCATTATCGTTT
CAGACCCACCTCCCAACCCCGAGGGGACCCGACAGGCCCGAAGGAATAGAAGAAGAAGGTGGAGAGAGAG
ACAGAGACAGATCCATTCGATTAGTGAACGGATCGGCACTGCGTGCGCCAATTCTGCAGACAAATGGCAG
TATTCATCCACAATTTTAAAAGAAAAGGGGGGATTGGGGGGTACAGTGCAGGGGAAAGAATAGTAGACAT
AATAGCAACAGACATACAAACTAAAGAATTACAAAAACAAATTACAAAAATTCAAAATTTTCGGGTTTAT
TACAGGGACAGCAGAGATCCAGTTTGGTTAATTAACCCGTGTCGGCTCCAGATCT
Features (pLannotate 1.2.2; 38 found; start..end, strand, type, name):
      1..1212    +  promoter       UbC promoter: human ubiquitin C promoter
   1223..1246    -  misc_feature   MCS (fragment): pUC18/19 multiple cloning site
   1251..1281    +  LTR            5' LTR (truncated) (fragment): truncated 5' long terminal repeat (LTR) from HIV-1
   1297..1315    +  promoter       T7 promoter: promoter for bacteriophage T7 RNA polymerase
   1332..2048    +  CDS            Venus: Venus is a basic (constitutively fluorescent) yellow fluorescent protein published in 2002, derived from Aequorea victoria. It is reported to be a rapidly-maturing weak dimer with moderate acid sensitivity.
   2091..2111    +  CDS            FLAG (fragment): FLAG® epitope tag, followed by an enterokinase cleavage site
   2133..2157    +  protein_bind   attB1: mutant version of attB; recombination site for the Gateway® BP reaction BP Clonase™
   2181..2492    +  CDS            ADAM10 (fragment): ADA10_HUMAN - Also known as KUZ, MADM. Experimental evidence at protein level: Swiss-Prot protein existence level 1. (Microbial infection) Promotes the cytotoxic activity of S.aureus hly by binding to the toxin at zonula adherens and promoting formation of toxin pores. From Homo sapiens (Human).
   2494..2518    -  protein_bind   attB2: mutant version of attB; recombination site for the Gateway® BP reaction BP Clonase™
   2537..2555    -  promoter       SP6 promoter: promoter for bacteriophage SP6 RNA polymerase
   2580..2604    +  misc_feature   MCS (fragment): pBluescript multiple cloning site
   2604..3192    +  misc_feature   WPRE: woodchuck hepatitis virus posttranscriptional regulatory element
   3129..3710    +  CDS            nef (fragment): NEF_HV1H2 - Experimental evidence at protein level: Swiss-Prot protein existence level 1. Extracellular Nef protein targets CD4(+) T-lymphocytes for apoptosis by interacting with CXCR4 surface receptors. From Human immunodeficiency virus type 1 group M subtype B (isolate HXB2) (HIV-1).
   3717..3897    +  LTR            5' LTR (truncated): truncated 5' long terminal repeat (LTR) from HIV-1
   3929..4153    +  polyA_signal   bGH poly(A) signal: bovine growth hormone polyadenylation signal
   4157..4178    +  promoter       SV40 promoter (fragment): SV40 enhancer and early promoter
   4199..4627    +  rep_origin     f1 ori (sequence partly withheld): f1 bacteriophage origin of replication; arrow indicates direction of (+) strand synthesis
   4641..4970    +  promoter       SV40 promoter: SV40 enhancer and early promoter
   5018..5065    +  promoter       EM7 promoter: synthetic bacterial promoter&nbsp
   5084..5458    +  CDS            BleoR: antibiotic-binding protein; Sh ble from Streptoalloteichus hindustanus; confers resistance to bleomycin, phleomycin, and Zeocin™
   5468..5593    +  CDS            ble (fragment): BLE_KLEPN - Experimental evidence at protein level: Swiss-Prot protein existence level 1. Binding protein with a strong affinity to the bleomycin family of antibiotics. Binds to CL990; an antimitotic-antibiotic compound. From Klebsiella pneumoniae.
   5588..5709    +  polyA_signal   SV40 poly(A) signal: SV40 polyadenylation signal
   5782..5798    -  protein_bind   lac operator: The lac repressor binds to the lac operator to inhibit transcription in E. coli. This inhibition can be relieved by adding lactose or isopropyl-β-D-thiogalactopyranoside (IPTG). lac repressor encoded by lacI
   5806..5836    -  promoter       lac promoter: promoter for the E. coli lac operon
   5851..5872    -  protein_bind   CAP binding site: CAP binding activates transcription in the presence of cAMP. E. coli catabolite activator protein
   5885..5977    -  CDS            lacI (fragment): lac repressor; lacI; The lac repressor binds to the lac operator to inhibit transcription in E. coli. This inhibition can be relieved by adding lactose or isopropyl-β-D-thiogalactopyranoside (IPTG).
   6160..6748    -  rep_origin     ori: high-copy-number ColE1/pMB1/pBR322/pUC origin of replication
   6919..7779    -  CDS            AmpR: β-lactamase; bla; confers resistance to ampicillin, carbenicillin, and related antibiotics
   7780..7884    -  promoter       AmpR promoter: bla
   7943..7995    -  misc_feature   bom (fragment): basis of mobility region from pBR322
   8150..8529    +  enhancer       CMV enhancer: human cytomegalovirus immediate early enhancer
   8530..8729    +  promoter       CMV promoter: human cytomegalovirus (CMV) immediate early promoter
   8747..8927    +  LTR            5' LTR (truncated): truncated 5' long terminal repeat (LTR) from HIV-1
   8974..9099    +  misc_feature   HIV-1 Ψ: packaging signal of human immunodeficiency virus type 1
   9083..9446    +  CDS            HIV-1 gag (fragment): gag protein from human immunodeficiency virus 1; gag
   9592..9825    +  misc_feature   RRE: The Rev response element (RRE) of HIV-1 allows for Rev-dependent mRNA export from the nucleus to the cytoplasm.
  10202..10302   +  CDS            Rev (fragment): human immunodeficiency virus 1 (HIV-1) Rev protein; rev; enhances nuclear export of unspliced and incompletely spliced viral mRNAs
  10352..10469   +  misc_feature   cPPT/CTS: central polypurine tract and central termination sequence of HIV-1
