[The description below was written by a language model from this plasmid's Addgene catalogue record and pLannotate feature annotations shown in this document.]
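Description:
pSCM167.2-Venus-VF-hADAM10(aa551-654) is a mammalian expression plasmid built on a customized pSCM167.2-Venus backbone. It carries a truncated human ADAM10 insert covering only the cysteine-rich domain, amino acids 551-654. Although catalogued simply as a mammalian expression vector, the feature table shows an HIV-1-derived lentiviral transfer architecture. A CMV enhancer/promoter is fused to a truncated 5' LTR, followed by the Ψ packaging signal with a gag fragment, the Rev response element and the cPPT/CTS. Downstream of the expression cassette lie a WPRE and a truncated 3' LTR, followed by a bGH polyadenylation signal. These elements would in principle allow the cassette to be packaged and integrated as lentivirus, but the record describes only expression in mammalian cells.

The payload is driven by the human ubiquitin C promoter. The annotated reading frame runs from Venus yellow fluorescent protein through a FLAG epitope, which together correspond to the N-terminal "VF" tag. It continues across an attB1 site into the ADAM10 fragment, which is closed by attB2. The flanking attB sites reflect insertion of the fragment by Gateway recombination. T7 and SP6 promoters flank the fusion cassette, and the WPRE is expected to enhance transcript expression. A separate SV40 promoter/EM7 promoter unit drives BleoR with an SV40 poly(A) signal, which provides Zeocin-type selection. In bacteria the plasmid is maintained by a high-copy ColE1/pUC origin and selected with ampicillin through AmpR, and an f1 origin is also present. The construct yields a fluorescent, epitope-tagged ADAM10 domain fragment, but the record does not state a specific downstream assay.
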