Addgene plasmid #189557: pSCM167.2-Venus-VF-hADAM10(aa551-654)
Purpose: Protein expression ADAM10 in mammalian cells. Contains only cysteine rich domain--amino acids 551-654
Depositing lab: Haian Fu. Depositing organization: Emory University.
Backbone
  Vector backbone: pSCM167.2-Venus (Fu lab)
  Backbone manufacturer: Customized backbone from Fu lab
  Vector type: Mammalian Expression
Growth in bacteria
  Bacterial resistance: Ampicillin, 100 μg/mL
  Growth temperature: 37°C
  Growth strain: DH5alpha
  Copy number: High Copy
Gene/Insert
  Gene/Insert name: truncated ADAM metallopeptidase domain 10 (alt name: ADAM10; RAK; kuz; AD10; AD18; MADM; CD156c; CDw156; HsT18717)
  Species: H. sapiens (human)
  Mutation: contains aa551-654
  Entrez Gene: ADAM10 (a.k.a. AD10, AD18, CD156c, CDw156, HsT18717, MADM, RAK, kuz)
  Tag / fusion protein: VF (N terminal on insert)
  Cloning method: Gateway Cloning
  Sequencing primers: 5′ NA
Terms and licenses: Academic/Nonprofit Terms; Industry Terms: Not Available to Industry
How to cite: pSCM167.2-Venus-VF-hADAM10(aa551-654) was a gift from Haian Fu (Addgene plasmid # 189557 ; http://n2t.net/addgene:189557 ; RRID:Addgene_189557)
